Addgene plasmid #211428: pmVen-IRES
Purpose: Vector backbone for coupled mammalian expression of N-terminal Venus fusion protein and another protein
Depositing lab: Helmut Pospiech. Depositing organization: Leibniz Institute on Aging - Fritz Lipmann Institute (FLI).
Backbone
  Vector backbone: pmVenus-C1
  Vector type: Mammalian Expression
Growth in bacteria
  Bacterial resistance: Kanamycin, 50 μg/mL
  Growth temperature: 37°C
  Growth strain: DH5alpha
  Copy number: High Copy
Gene/Insert
  Gene/Insert name: IRES sequence
  Species: Synthetic
  Entrez Gene: RPA2 (a.k.a. REPA2, RP-A p32, RP-A p34, RPA32)
  Cloning method: Restriction Enzyme; 5′ cloning site BsrGI (not destroyed); 3′ cloning site BglII (not destroyed)
Terms and licenses: Academic/Nonprofit Terms; Industry Terms: Not Available to Industry
Depositor comments: generated by Julia Kutz (Leibniz Institute on Aging - Fritz Lipmann Institute, D-07745 Jena, Germany)
How to cite: pmVen-IRES was a gift from Helmut Pospiech (Addgene plasmid # 211428 ; http://n2t.net/addgene:211428 ; RRID:Addgene_211428)
