[The description below was written by a language model from this plasmid's Addgene catalogue record and pLannotate feature annotations shown in this document.]
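Description:
pmVen-IRES is a 5.3 kb mammalian expression backbone derived from pmVenus-C1, designed for coupled expression of a Venus-tagged protein and a second, separate protein from a single transcript. It is propagated in E. coli at high copy from a ColE1/pUC-type origin and also carries an f1 phage origin. Selection relies on one NeoR/KanR (Tn5 aminoglycoside phosphotransferase) gene placed behind tandem bacterial (bla) and SV40 early promoters and terminated by the HSV TK polyadenylation signal. This gene gives kanamycin resistance in bacteria and should allow G418 selection in mammalian cells. The short annotated fragments of ble, SV40 large T antigen and bGH poly(A) are partial matches within backbone sequence rather than functional units.

The expression cassette is driven by the human CMV immediate early enhancer and promoter. It is followed by a monomeric yellow fluorescent protein coding region, which the annotation software matches to SYFP2, a protein differing from mVenus by a single residue. Directly downstream is the inserted EMCV internal ribosome entry site, cloned between BsrGI and BglII sites that were both preserved. Next come a multiple cloning site and the SV40 polyadenylation signal. In this arrangement the first reading frame is translated by cap-dependent initiation, while the IRES recruits ribosomes internally to translate a second reading frame placed in the downstream cloning site. Presumably the retained BsrGI site at the end of the fluorescent protein lets a partner be fused behind Venus, giving it an N-terminal tag. The catalogue entry links to human RPA2, but no RPA2 sequence appears in the feature table, so this seems to reflect an intended application rather than the vector's content.
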