Features (pLannotate 1.2.2; 15 found; start..end, strand, type, name):
     83..386     +  enhancer       CMV enhancer: human cytomegalovirus immediate early enhancer
    387..590     +  promoter       CMV promoter: human cytomegalovirus (CMV) immediate early promoter
    635..1349    +  CDS            SYFP2 (fragment): monomeric optimized variant of EYFP, identical to mVenus but with L68V (Kremers et al., 2006) mammalian codon-optimized
   1355..1925    +  misc_feature   IRES: internal ribosome entry site (IRES) of the encephalomyocarditis virus (EMCV)
   1926..1982    +  misc_feature   MCS: multiple cloning site
   1999..2083    +  CDS            large T antigen (fragment): large T antigen from SV40 (simian virus 40)
   2106..2227    +  polyA_signal   SV40 poly(A) signal: SV40 polyadenylation signal
   2261..2689    -  rep_origin     f1 ori (sequence partly withheld): f1 bacteriophage origin of replication; arrow indicates direction of (+) strand synthesis
   2716..2820    +  promoter       AmpR promoter: bla
   2822..3179    +  promoter       SV40 promoter: SV40 enhancer and early promoter
   3214..4008    +  CDS            NeoR/KanR: aminoglycoside phosphotransferase from Tn5; aph(3')-II (or nptII); confers resistance to neomycin, kanamycin, and G418 (Geneticin®)
   4029..4181    +  CDS            ble (fragment): BLE_KLEPN - Experimental evidence at protein level: Swiss-Prot protein existence level 1. Binding protein with a strong affinity to the bleomycin family of antibiotics. Binds to CL990; an antimitotic-antibiotic compound. From Klebsiella pneumoniae.
   4240..4287    +  polyA_signal   HSV TK poly(A) signal: herpes simplex virus thymidine kinase polyadenylation signal (Cole and Stacy, 1985)
   4378..4394    -  polyA_signal   bGH poly(A) signal (fragment): bovine growth hormone polyadenylation signal
   4616..5204    +  rep_origin     ori: high-copy-number ColE1/pMB1/pBR322/pUC origin of replication
>Addgene plasmid #211428 | pmVen-IRES | addgene full sequence | sequence record 420410 | Addgene NGS Result
TAACCGTATTACCGCCATGCATTAGTTATTAATAGTAATCAATTACGGGGTCATTAGTTCATAGCCCATA
TATGGAGTTCCGCGTTACATAACTTACGGTAAATGGCCCGCCTGGCTGACCGCCCAACGACCCCCGCCCA
TTGACGTCAATAATGACGTATGTTCCCATAGTAACGCCAATAGGGACTTTCCATTGACGTCAATGGGTGG
AGTATTTACGGTAAACTGCCCACTTGGCAGTACATCAAGTGTATCATATGCCAAGTACGCCCCCTATTGA
CGTCAATGACGGTAAATGGCCCGCCTGGCATTATGCCCAGTACATGACCTTATGGGACTTTCCTACTTGG
CAGTACATCTACGTATTAGTCATCGCTATTACCATGGTGATGCGGTTTTGGCAGTACATCAATGGGCGTG
GATAGCGGTTTGACTCACGGGGATTTCCAAGTCTCCACCCCATTGACGTCAATGGGAGTTTGTTTTGGCA
CCAAAATCAACGGGACTTTCCAAAATGTCGTAACAACTCCGCCCCATTGACGCAAATGGGCGGTAGGCGT
GTACGGTGGGAGGTCTATATAAGCAGAGCTGGTTTAGTGAACCGTCAGATCCGCTAGCGCTACCGGTCGC
CACCATGGTGAGCAAGGGCGAGGAGCTGTTCACCGGGGTGGTGCCCATCCTGGTCGAGCTGGACGGCGAC
GTAAACGGCCACAAGTTCAGCGTGTCCGGCGAGGGCGAGGGCGATGCCACCTACGGCAAGCTGACCCTGA
AGCTGATCTGCACCACCGGCAAGCTGCCCGTGCCCTGGCCCACCCTCGTGACCACCCTGGGCTACGGCCT
GCAGTGCTTCGCCCGCTACCCCGACCACATGAAGCAGCACGACTTCTTCAAGTCCGCCATGCCCGAAGGC
TACGTCCAGGAGCGCACCATCTTCTTCAAGGACGACGGCAACTACAAGACCCGCGCCGAGGTGAAGTTCG
AGGGCGACACCCTGGTGAACCGCATCGAGCTGAAGGGCATCGACTTCAAGGAGGACGGCAACATCCTGGG
GCACAAGCTGGAGTACAACTACAACAGCCACAACGTCTATATCACCGCCGACAAGCAGAAGAACGGCATC
AAGGCCAACTTCAAGATCCGCCACAACATCGAGGACGGCGGCGTGCAGCTCGCCGACCACTACCAGCAGA
ACACCCCCATCGGCGACGGCCCCGTGCTGCTGCCCGACAACCACTACCTGAGCTACCAGTCCAAGCTGAG
CAAAGACCCCAACGAGAAGCGCGATCACATGGTCCTGCTGGAGTTCGTGACCGCCGCCGGGATCACTCTC
GGCATGGACGAGCTGTACATTCCGCCCCTCTCCCTCCCCCCCCCCTAACGTTACTGGCCGAAGCCGCTTG
GAATAAGGCCGGTGTGCGTTTGTCTATATGTTATTTTCCACCATATTGCCGTCTTTTGGCAATGTGAGGG
CCCGGAAACCTGGCCCTGTCTTCTTGACGAGCATTCCTAGGGGTCTTTCCCCTCTCGCCAAAGGAATGCA
AGGTCTGTTGAATGTCGTGAAGGAAGCAGTTCCTCTGGAAGCTTCTTGAAGACAAACAACGTCTGTAGCG
ACCCTTTGCAGGCAGCGGAACCCCCCACCTGGCGACAGGTGCCTCTGCGGCCAAAAGCCACGTGTATAAG
ATACACCTGCAAAGGCGGCACAACCCCAGTGCCACGTTGTGAGTTGGATAGTTGTGGAAAGAGTCAAATG
GCTCTCCTCAAGCGTATTCAACAAGGGGCTGAAGGATGCCCAGAAGGTACCCCATTGTATGGGATCTGAT
CTGGGGCCTCGGTGCACATGCTTTACATGTGTTTAGTCGAGGTTAAAAAAACGTCTAGGCCCCCCGAACC
ACGGGGACGTGGTTTTCCTTTGAAAAACACGATAAAGATCTCGAGCTCAAGCTTCGAATTCTGCAGTCGA
CGGTACCGCGGGCCCGGGATCCACCGGATCTAGATAACTGATCATAATCAGCCATACCACATTTGTAGAG
GTTTTACTTGCTTTAAAAAACCTCCCACACCTCCCCCTGAACCTGAAACATAAAATGAATGCAATTGTTG
TTGTTAACTTGTTTATTGCAGCTTATAATGGTTACAAATAAAGCAATAGCATCACAAATTTCACAAATAA
AGCATTTTTTTCACTGCATTCTAGTTGTGGTTTGTCCAAACTCATCAATGTATCTTAACGCGTAAATTGT
AAGCGTTAATATTTTGTTAAAATTCGCGTTAAATTTTTGTTAAATCAGCTCATTTTTTAACCAATAGGCC
GAAATCGGCAAAATCCCTTATAAATCAAAAGAATAGACCGAGATAGGGT
[37 nt withheld, positions 2360-2396]
AAAGAACGTGGACTCCAACGTCAAAGG
[49 nt withheld, positions 2424-2472]
T
[91 nt withheld, positions 2474-2564]
G
[124 nt withheld, positions 2566-2689]
CAGGTGGCACTTTTCGGGGAAATGTGCGCGGAACCCCTATTTGTTTATTTTTCTAAATACATTCAAATAT
GTATCCGCTCATGAGACAATAACCCTGATAAATGCTTCAATAATATTGAAAAAGGAAGAGTCCTGAGGCG
GAAAGAACCAGCTGTGGAATGTGTGTCAGTTAGGGTGTGGAAAGTCCCCAGGCTCCCCAGCAGGCAGAAG
TATGCAAAGCATGCATCTCAATTAGTCAGCAACCAGGTGTGGAAAGTCCCCAGGCTCCCCAGCAGGCAGA
AGTATGCAAAGCATGCATCTCAATTAGTCAGCAACCATAGTCCCGCCCCTAACTCCGCCCATCCCGCCCC
TAACTCCGCCCAGTTCCGCCCATTCTCCGCCCCATGGCTGACTAATTTTTTTTATTTATGCAGAGGCCGA
GGCCGCCTCGGCCTCTGAGCTATTCCAGAAGTAGTGAGGAGGCTTTTTTGGAGGCCTAGGCTTTTGCAAA
GATCGATCAAGAGACAGGATGAGGATCGTTTCGCATGATTGAACAAGATGGATTGCACGCAGGTTCTCCG
GCCGCTTGGGTGGAGAGGCTATTCGGCTATGACTGGGCACAACAGACAATCGGCTGCTCTGATGCCGCCG
TGTTCCGGCTGTCAGCGCAGGGGCGCCCGGTTCTTTTTGTCAAGACCGACCTGTCCGGTGCCCTGAATGA
ACTGCAAGACGAGGCAGCGCGGCTATCGTGGCTGGCCACGACGGGCGTTCCTTGCGCAGCTGTGCTCGAC
GTTGTCACTGAAGCGGGAAGGGACTGGCTGCTATTGGGCGAAGTGCCGGGGCAGGATCTCCTGTCATCTC
ACCTTGCTCCTGCCGAGAAAGTATCCATCATGGCTGATGCAATGCGGCGGCTGCATACGCTTGATCCGGC
TACCTGCCCATTCGACCACCAAGCGAAACATCGCATCGAGCGAGCACGTACTCGGATGGAAGCCGGTCTT
GTCGATCAGGATGATCTGGACGAAGAGCATCAGGGGCTCGCGCCAGCCGAACTGTTCGCCAGGCTCAAGG
CGAGCATGCCCGACGGCGAGGATCTCGTCGTGACCCATGGCGATGCCTGCTTGCCGAATATCATGGTGGA
AAATGGCCGCTTTTCTGGATTCATCGACTGTGGCCGGCTGGGTGTGGCGGACCGCTATCAGGACATAGCG
TTGGCTACCCGTGATATTGCTGAAGAGCTTGGCGGCGAATGGGCTGACCGCTTCCTCGTGCTTTACGGTA
TCGCCGCTCCCGATTCGCAGCGCATCGCCTTCTATCGCCTTCTTGACGAGTTCTTCTGAGCGGGACTCTG
GGGTTCGAAATGACCGACCAAGCGACGCCCAACCTGCCATCACGAGATTTCGATTCCACCGCCGCCTTCT
ATGAAAGGTTGGGCTTCGGAATCGTTTTCCGGGACGCCGGCTGGATGATCCTCCAGCGCGGGGATCTCAT
GCTGGAGTTCTTCGCCCACCCTAGGGGGAGGCTAACTGAAACACGGAAGGAGACAATACCGGAAGGAACC
CGCGCTATGACGGCAATAAAAAGACAGAATAAAACGCACGGTGTTGGGTCGTTTGTTCATAAACGCGGGG
TTCGGTCCCAGGGCTGGCACTCTGTCGATACCCCACCGAGACCCCATTGGGGCCAATACGCCCGCGTTTC
TTCCTTTTCCCCACCCCACCCCCCAAGTTCGGGTGAAGGCCCAGGGCTCGCAGCCAACGTCGGGGCGGCA
GGCCCTGCCATAGCCTCAGGTTACTCATATATACTTTAGATTGATTTAAAACTTCATTTTTAATTTAAAA
GGATCTAGGTGAAGATCCTTTTTGATAATCTCATGACCAAAATCCCTTAACGTGAGTTTTCGTTCCACTG
AGCGTCAGACCCCGTAGAAAAGATCAAAGGATCTTCTTGAGATCCTTTTTTTCTGCGCGTAATCTGCTGC
TTGCAAACAAAAAAACCACCGCTACCAGCGGTGGTTTGTTTGCCGGATCAAGAGCTACCAACTCTTTTTC
CGAAGGTAACTGGCTTCAGCAGAGCGCAGATACCAAATACTGTTCTTCTAGTGTAGCCGTAGTTAGGCCA
CCACTTCAAGAACTCTGTAGCACCGCCTACATACCTCGCTCTGCTAATCCTGTTACCAGTGGCTGCTGCC
AGTGGCGATAAGTCGTGTCTTACCGGGTTGGACTCAAGACGATAGTTACCGGATAAGGCGCAGCGGTCGG
GCTGAACGGGGGGTTCGTGCACACAGCCCAGCTTGGAGCGAACGACCTACACCGAACTGAGATACCTACA
GCGTGAGCTATGAGAAAGCGCCACGCTTCCCGAAGGGAGAAAGGCGGACAGGTATCCGGTAAGCGGCAGG
GTCGGAACAGGAGAGCGCACGAGGGAGCTTCCAGGGGGAAACGCCTGGTATCTTTATAGTCCTGTCGGGT
TTCGCCACCTCTGACTTGAGCGTCGATTTTTGTGATGCTCGTCAGGGGGGCGGAGCCTATGGAAAAACGC
CAGCAACGCGGCCTTTTTACGGTTCCTGGCCTTTTGCTGGCCTTTTGCTCACATGTTCTTTCCTGCGTTA
TCCCCTGATTCTGTGGA
